Addgene plasmid #213941: pAAV_BiPVe3_ChR2_mCherry
Purpose: AAV construct expressing mCherry-tagged channelrhodopsin-2 driven by PV+ basket cell-targeting enhancer. Alias: AAV_WDP0003_ChR2_mCherry
Depositing lab: Gordon Fishell. Publication: An enhancer-AAV toolbox to target and manipulate distinct interneuron subtypes. Furlanis E, Dai M, Leyva Garcia B, Tran T, Vergara J, Pereira A, Gorissen BL, Wills S, Vlachos A, Hairston A, Dwivedi D, Du S, McMahon J, Huang S, Morabito A, Vazquez A, Kim S, Lee AT, Chang EF, Razzaq T, Qazi A, Vargish G, Yuan X, Caccavano A, Hunt S, Chittajallu R, McLean N, Hewitt L, Paranzino E, Rice H, Cummins AC, Plotnikova A, Mohanty A, Tangen AC, Shin JH, Azadi R, Eldridge MAG, Alvarez VA, Averbeck BB, Alyahyay M, Vallejo TR, Soheib M, Vattino LG, MacGregor CP, Chatain CP, Banks E, Olah VJ, Naskar S, Hill S, Liebergall S, Badiani R, Hyde L, Hanley E, Xu Q, Allaway KC, Goldberg EM, Rowan MJM, Nowakowski TJ, Lee S, Favuzzi E, Kaeser PS, Sjulson L, Batista-Brito R, Takesian AE, Ibrahim LA, Iqbal A, Pelkey KA, McBain CJ, Dimidschstein J, Fishell G, Wang Y. Neuron. 2025 May 21;113(10):1525-1547.e15. doi: 10.1016/j.neuron.2025.05.002. PubMed 40403705.
Backbone
  Vector backbone: pAAV-S5E2-dTom-nlsdTom
  Total vector size (bp): 6483
  Vector type: AAV
Growth in bacteria
  Bacterial resistance: Ampicillin, 100 μg/mL
  Growth temperature: 37°C
  Growth strain: NEB Stable
  Copy number: High Copy
Gene/Insert
  Gene/Insert name: Channelrhodopsin 2-mCherry
  Species: Synthetic
  Insert size (bp): 1647
Terms and licenses: Academic/Nonprofit Terms; Industry Terms: Not Available to Industry
Depositor comments: Please visit https://doi.org/10.1101/2024.07.17.603924 for bioRxiv preprint.
How to cite: pAAV_BiPVe3_ChR2_mCherry was a gift from Gordon Fishell (Addgene plasmid # 213941 ; http://n2t.net/addgene:213941 ; RRID:Addgene_213941) For viral preps, please replace (Addgene plasmid # 213941) in the above sentence with: (Addgene viral prep # 213941-AAV1) or (Addgene viral prep # 213941-PHPeB)
