[The description below was written by a language model from this plasmid's Addgene catalogue record and pLannotate feature annotations shown in this document.]
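Description:
pAAV_BiPVe3_ChR2_mCherry is a 6,483 bp adeno-associated virus transfer plasmid built on the pAAV-S5E2-dTom-nlsdTom backbone and designed to deliver an optogenetic actuator to parvalbumin-positive basket cells. In bacteria it is maintained through a high-copy ColE1/pUC-type origin and selected with ampicillin via the β-lactamase gene and its own promoter. An f1 phage origin and small remnants of pBR322 bom and rop sequences are also present in the backbone. The expression cassette is bracketed by AAV2 inverted terminal repeats, which provide the signals for genome replication and packaging into AAV capsids. The right ITR is annotated in full, whereas only short fragments of the left ITR were detected by the automated annotation.

Expression is driven by the BiPVe3 enhancer, described in the record as targeting PV+ basket cells. The feature table does not annotate this enhancer or any minimal promoter, but the unannotated stretch between the left ITR and the chimeric β-globin/immunoglobulin intron is the likely location. The intron precedes the coding region, a synthetic fusion of the H134R variant of channelrhodopsin-2, a blue light-gated cation channel from Chlamydomonas reinhardtii, to mCherry, so that opsin-expressing cells and their membranes can be identified by red fluorescence. A WPRE downstream of the fusion enhances transcript stability and expression, and an SV40 polyadenylation signal terminates the message.

The construct belongs to an enhancer-AAV toolbox for targeting and manipulating distinct interneuron subtypes, and is used to make recombinant AAV for light-driven activation of PV+ basket cells without relying on transgenic driver lines.
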