Features (pLannotate 1.2.2; 17 found; start..end, strand, type, name):
     12..39      +  repeat_region  AAV2 ITR (fragment): inverted terminal repeat of adeno-associated virus serotype 2 inverted
     68..95      +  repeat_region  AAV2 ITR (fragment): inverted terminal repeat of adeno-associated virus serotype 2 inverted
    977..1109    +  intron         chimeric intron: chimera between introns from human β-globin and immunoglobulin heavy chain genes
   1137..2063    +  CDS            ChR2(H134R): H134R mutant of an N-terminal fragment of channelrhodopsin-2 from the alga Chlamydomonas reinhardtii (Nagel et al., 2005) blue light-activated cation channel
   2076..2782    +  CDS            mCherry (fragment): monomeric derivative of DsRed fluorescent protein (Shaner et al., 2004) mammalian codon-optimized
   2804..2829    +  misc_feature   MCS (fragment): pBluescript multiple cloning site
   2829..3417    +  misc_feature   WPRE: woodchuck hepatitis virus posttranscriptional regulatory element
   3480..3563    +  CDS            large T antigen (fragment): large T antigen from SV40 (simian virus 40)
   3586..3667    +  polyA_signal   SV40 poly(A) signal: SV40 polyadenylation signal
   3746..3886    +  repeat_region  AAV2 ITR: inverted terminal repeat of adeno-associated virus serotype 2 inverted
   3891..3942    -  misc_feature   bom (fragment): basis of mobility region from pBR322
   3961..4416    +  rep_origin     f1 ori (sequence partly withheld): f1 bacteriophage origin of replication; arrow indicates direction of (+) strand synthesis
   4417..4466    -  misc_feature   bom (fragment): basis of mobility region from pBR322
   4568..4603    -  CDS            rop (fragment): Rop protein, which maintains plasmids at low copy number; rop
   4698..4802    +  promoter       AmpR promoter: bla
   4803..5663    +  CDS            AmpR: β-lactamase; bla; confers resistance to ampicillin, carbenicillin, and related antibiotics
   5834..6422    +  rep_origin     ori: high-copy-number ColE1/pMB1/pBR322/pUC origin of replication
>Addgene plasmid #213941 | pAAV_BiPVe3_ChR2_mCherry | addgene full sequence | sequence record 421864 | Addgene NGS Result
CCTGCAGGCAGCTGCGCGCTCGCTCGCTCACTGAGGCCGCCCGGGCGTCGGGCGACCTTTGGTCGCCCGG
CCTCAGTGAGCGAGCGAGCGCGCAGAGAGGGAGTGGCCAACTCCATCACTAGGGGTTCCTGCGGCCGCAC
GCGTATCGATAGACCGCTGTTGCAGTATTTCAGGGAACAAGATCAGAATGGTATAGCCTACCTGAAAAAT
AGGCAATCCTTTCAAAATTAAATGCACTTTCTCTTGGGTAGGAGACAAGATAATCTATGATAAGGGAAGA
GAGATGTCTCCAGCTTTTATTTTTTTTCTTGTAATTTGCATTTAAGCCCTGGTAACAGTTTAATATGAAG
GTGACTATGGCAGCTCCATTTATTCAATCTATCAATACTCTGTTGTCACAGGAGGAGCCATGAGGACTTG
AGTGCAGAGGAGGAATCCCCACAAAGCAGTCTTCACTCTTATCATAGCTTCCATGTGCCCTTCTTATTCA
GCAGCTCTCATTAAAGGAACACTATCTTTAGCACAGGGATTCTACTTGACATTGACAAGGACAGGCTCAG
TAGCAAATGGGCCAAAACTATGAATAGGCGATTCACAGCAGAGTAAAATCCAATGGCAGCAGACATAAAA
AGAAGCTCAAAATGACAAACAAGTCAGACAAACACAAATTCAAGTAACAATAAAAAATGGAGCACTGGTT
TGACTCGTACACAAGCAAACAGACACAAACAAAACAAAAGAGTCATTACACCTGGGGCTAAAGACTTCTC
TTATGTATTGCAAAGTGGAAATAAGACCTCCAGGCAAAATGTGAATCGATGTTTAAACTTCCTGCAGCCC
GGGCTGGGCATAAAAGTCAGGGCAGAGCCATCTATTGCTTACATTTGCTTCTAGCCTGCAAGTCGAGGAG
CGCAGCCTTCCAGAAGCAGAGCGCGGCGCCTTAAGCTGCAGAAGTTGGTCGTGAGGCACTGGGCACGTAA
GTATCAAGGTTACAAGACAGGTTTAAGGAGACCAATAGAAACTGGGCTTGTCGAGACAGAGAAGACTCTT
GCGTTTCTGATAGGCACCTATTGGTCTTACTGACATCCACTTTGCCTTTCTCTCCACAGCGAGCTCGCTA
GCGCGATCGCGCCACCATGGACTATGGCGGCGCTTTGTCTGCCGTCGGACGCGAACTTTTGTTCGTTACT
AATCCTGTGGTGGTGAACGGGTCCGTCCTGGTCCCTGAGGATCAATGTTACTGTGCCGGATGGATTGAAT
CTCGCGGCACGAACGGCGCTCAGACCGCGTCAAATGTCCTGCAGTGGCTTGCAGCAGGATTCAGCATTTT
GCTGCTGATGTTCTATGCCTACCAAACCTGGAAATCTACATGCGGCTGGGAGGAGATCTATGTGTGCGCC
ATTGAAATGGTTAAGGTGATTCTCGAGTTCTTTTTTGAGTTTAAGAATCCCTCTATGCTCTACCTTGCCA
CAGGACACCGGGTGCAGTGGCTGCGCTATGCAGAGTGGCTGCTCACTTGTCCTGTCATCCTTATCCGCCT
GAGCAACCTCACCGGCCTGAGCAACGACTACAGCAGGAGAACCATGGGACTCCTTGTCTCAGACATCGGG
ACTATCGTGTGGGGGGCTACCAGCGCCATGGCAACCGGCTATGTTAAAGTCATCTTCTTTTGTCTTGGAT
TGTGCTATGGCGCGAACACATTTTTTCACGCCGCCAAAGCATATATCGAGGGTTATCATACTGTGCCAAA
GGGTCGGTGCCGCCAGGTCGTGACCGGCATGGCATGGCTGTTTTTCGTGAGCTGGGGTATGTTCCCAATT
CTCTTCATTTTGGGGCCCGAAGGTTTTGGCGTCCTGAGCGTCTATGGCTCCACCGTAGGTCACACGATTA
TTGATCTGATGAGTAAAAATTGTTGGGGGTTGTTGGGACACTACCTGCGCGTCCTGATCCACGAGCACAT
ATTGATTCACGGAGATATCCGCAAAACCACCAAACTGAACATCGGCGGAACGGAGATCGAGGTCGAGACT
CTCGTCGAAGACGAAGCCGAGGCCGGAGCCGTGCCAGCGGCCGCCGTGAGCAAGGGCGAGGAGGATAACA
TGGCCATCATCAAGGAGTTCATGCGCTTCAAGGTGCACATGGAGGGCTCCGTGAACGGCCACGAGTTCGA
GATCGAGGGCGAGGGCGAGGGCCGCCCCTACGAGGGCACCCAGACCGCCAAGCTGAAGGTGACCAAGGGT
GGCCCCCTGCCCTTCGCCTGGGACATCCTGTCCCCTCAGTTCATGTACGGCTCCAAGGCCTACGTGAAGC
ACCCCGCCGACATCCCCGACTACTTGAAGCTGTCCTTCCCCGAGGGCTTCAAGTGGGAGCGCGTGATGAA
CTTCGAGGACGGCGGCGTGGTGACCGTGACCCAGGACTCCTCCCTGCAGGACGGCGAGTTCATCTACAAG
GTGAAGCTGCGCGGCACCAACTTCCCCTCCGACGGCCCCGTAATGCAGAAGAAGACCATGGGCTGGGAGG
CCTCCTCCGAGCGGATGTACCCCGAGGACGGCGCCCTGAAGGGCGAGATCAAGCAGAGGCTGAAGCTGAA
GGACGGCGGCCACTACGACGCTGAGGTCAAGACCACCTACAAGGCCAAGAAGCCCGTGCAGCTGCCCGGC
GCCTACAACGTCAACATCAAGTTGGACATCACCTCCCACAACGAGGACTACACCATCGTGGAACAGTACG
AACGCGCCGAGGGCCGCCACTCCACCGGCGGCATGGACGAGCTGTACAAGTAAGGCGCGCCCCACCCCTG
CAGGGAATTCGATATCAAGCTTATCGATAATCAACCTCTGGATTACAAAATTTGTGAAAGATTGACTGGT
ATTCTTAACTATGTTGCTCCTTTTACGCTATGTGGATACGCTGCTTTAATGCCTTTGTATCATGCTATTG
CTTCCCGTATGGCTTTCATTTTCTCCTCCTTGTATAAATCCTGGTTGCTGTCTCTTTATGAGGAGTTGTG
GCCCGTTGTCAGGCAACGTGGCGTGGTGTGCACTGTGTTTGCTGACGCAACCCCCACTGGTTGGGGCATT
GCCACCACCTGTCAGCTCCTTTCCGGGACTTTCGCTTTCCCCCTCCCTATTGCCACGGCGGAACTCATCG
CCGCCTGCCTTGCCCGCTGCTGGACAGGGGCTCGGCTGTTGGGCACTGACAATTCCGTGGTGTTGTCGGG
GAAATCATCGTCCTTTCCTTGGCTGCTCGCCTATGTTGCCACCTGGATTCTGCGCGGGACGTCCTTCTGC
TACGTCCCTTCGGCCCTCAATCCAGCGGACCTTCCTTCCCGCGGCCTGCTGCCGGCTCTGCGGCCTCTTC
CGCGTCTTCGCCTTCGCCCTCAGACGAGTCGGATCTCCCTTTGGGCCGCCTCCCCGCATCGATACCGAGC
GCTGCTCGAGAGATCTGTGATAGCGGCCATCAAGCTGGCCGCGACTCTAGATCATAATCAGCCATACCAC
ATTTGTAGAGGTTTTACTTGCTTTAAAAAACCTCCCACACCTCCCCCTGAACCTGAAACATAAAATGAAT
GCAATTGTTGTTGTTAACTTGTTTATTGCAGCTTATAATGGTTACAAATAAAGCAATAGCATCACAAATT
TCACAAATAAAGCATTTTTTTCACTGCATTCTAGTTGTGGTTTGTCCAAACTCATCAATGTATCAGCTTA
TCGATACCGCATGCACGTGCGGACCGAGCGGCCGCAGGAACCCCTAGTGATGGAGTTGGCCACTCCCTCT
CTGCGCGCTCGCTCGCTCACTGAGGCCGGGCGACCAAAGGTCGCCCGACGCCCGGGCTTTGCCCGGGCGG
CCTCAGTGAGCGAGCGAGCGCGCAGCTGCCTGCAGGGGCGCCTGATGCGGTATTTTCTCCTTACGCATCT
GTGCGGTATTTCACACCGCATA
[95 nt withheld, positions 3943-4037]
T
[46 nt withheld, positions 4039-4084]
C
[141 nt withheld, positions 4086-4226]
CCTTTGACGTTGGAGTCCACGTTCTTT
[37 nt withheld, positions 4254-4290]
ACTCTATCTCGGGCTATTCTTTTGATTTATAAGGGATTTTGCCGATTTCGGTCTATTGGTTAAAAAATGA
GCTGATTTAACAAAAATTTAACGCGAATTTTAACAAAATATTAACGTTTACAATTTTATGGTGCACTCTC
AGTACAATCTGCTCTGATGCCGCATAGTTAAGCCAGCCCCGACACCCGCCAACACCCGCTGACGCGCCCT
GACGGGCTTGTCTGCTCCCGGCATCCGCTTACAGACAAGCTGTGACCGTCTCCGGGAGCTGCATGTGTCA
GAGGTTTTCACCGTCATCACCGAAACGCGCGAGACGAAAGGGCCTCGTGATACGCCTATTTTTATAGGTT
AATGTCATGATAATAATGGTTTCTTAGACGTCAGGTGGCACTTTTCGGGGAAATGTGCGCGGAACCCCTA
TTTGTTTATTTTTCTAAATACATTCAAATATGTATCCGCTCATGAGACAATAACCCTGATAAATGCTTCA
ATAATATTGAAAAAGGAAGAGTATGAGTATTCAACATTTCCGTGTCGCCCTTATTCCCTTTTTTGCGGCA
TTTTGCCTTCCTGTTTTTGCTCACCCAGAAACGCTGGTGAAAGTAAAAGATGCTGAAGATCAGTTGGGTG
CACGAGTGGGTTACATCGAACTGGATCTCAACAGCGGTAAGATCCTTGAGAGTTTTCGCCCCGAAGAACG
TTTTCCAATGATGAGCACTTTTAAAGTTCTGCTATGTGGCGCGGTATTATCCCGTATTGACGCCGGGCAA
GAGCAACTCGGTCGCCGCATACACTATTCTCAGAATGACTTGGTTGAGTACTCACCAGTCACAGAAAAGC
ATCTTACGGATGGCATGACAGTAAGAGAATTATGCAGTGCTGCCATAACCATGAGTGATAACACTGCGGC
CAACTTACTTCTGACAACGATCGGAGGACCGAAGGAGCTAACCGCTTTTTTGCACAACATGGGGGATCAT
GTAACTCGCCTTGATCGTTGGGAACCGGAGCTGAATGAAGCCATACCAAACGACGAGCGTGACACCACGA
TGCCTGTAGCAATGGCAACAACGTTGCGCAAACTATTAACTGGCGAACTACTTACTCTAGCTTCCCGGCA
ACAATTAATAGACTGGATGGAGGCGGATAAAGTTGCAGGACCACTTCTGCGCTCGGCCCTTCCGGCTGGC
TGGTTTATTGCTGATAAATCTGGAGCCGGTGAGCGTGGGTCTCGCGGTATCATTGCAGCACTGGGGCCAG
ATGGTAAGCCCTCCCGTATCGTAGTTATCTACACGACGGGGAGTCAGGCAACTATGGATGAACGAAATAG
ACAGATCGCTGAGATAGGTGCCTCACTGATTAAGCATTGGTAACTGTCAGACCAAGTTTACTCATATATA
CTTTAGATTGATTTAAAACTTCATTTTTAATTTAAAAGGATCTAGGTGAAGATCCTTTTTGATAATCTCA
TGACCAAAATCCCTTAACGTGAGTTTTCGTTCCACTGAGCGTCAGACCCCGTAGAAAAGATCAAAGGATC
TTCTTGAGATCCTTTTTTTCTGCGCGTAATCTGCTGCTTGCAAACAAAAAAACCACCGCTACCAGCGGTG
GTTTGTTTGCCGGATCAAGAGCTACCAACTCTTTTTCCGAAGGTAACTGGCTTCAGCAGAGCGCAGATAC
CAAATACTGTTCTTCTAGTGTAGCCGTAGTTAGGCCACCACTTCAAGAACTCTGTAGCACCGCCTACATA
CCTCGCTCTGCTAATCCTGTTACCAGTGGCTGCTGCCAGTGGCGATAAGTCGTGTCTTACCGGGTTGGAC
TCAAGACGATAGTTACCGGATAAGGCGCAGCGGTCGGGCTGAACGGGGGGTTCGTGCACACAGCCCAGCT
TGGAGCGAACGACCTACACCGAACTGAGATACCTACAGCGTGAGCTATGAGAAAGCGCCACGCTTCCCGA
AGGGAGAAAGGCGGACAGGTATCCGGTAAGCGGCAGGGTCGGAACAGGAGAGCGCACGAGGGAGCTTCCA
GGGGGAAACGCCTGGTATCTTTATAGTCCTGTCGGGTTTCGCCACCTCTGACTTGAGCGTCGATTTTTGT
GATGCTCGTCAGGGGGGCGGAGCCTATGGAAAAACGCCAGCAACGCGGCCTTTTTACGGTTCCTGGCCTT
TTGCTGGCCTTTTGCTCACATGT
